Addgene plasmid #243008: IronFistMUT.
Purpose: Iron binding deficient IronFist
Depositing lab: Roland Malli. Depositing organization: Medical University of Graz. Publication: Tracking Intracellular Labile Iron with a Genetically Encoded Fluorescent Reporter System Based on Protein Stability. Akyol A, Cimen S, Gottschalk B, Erdogan YC, Lischnig A, Barton Alston A, Digigow R, Fluhmann B, Eroglu E, Graier WF, Malli R. ACS Sens. 2025 Aug 22;10(8):5854-5861. doi: 10.1021/acssensors.5c01165. Epub 2025 Aug 1. PubMed 40747620.
Backbone
  Vector backbone: Vector Builder
  Backbone manufacturer: Vector Builder
  Total vector size (bp): 4827
  Vector type: Mammalian Expression ; Gateway
Growth in bacteria
  Bacterial resistance: Ampicillin, 100 μg/mL
  Growth temperature: 37°C
  Growth strain: NEB Stable
  Copy number: Unknown
Gene/Insert 1
  Gene/Insert name: hemerythrin-like-mNeonGreen
  Species: H. sapiens (human)
  Insert size (bp): 1200
  Mutation: H15A, H57A, E58A, E61A, H126A, E130A
  Entrez Gene: FBXL5 (a.k.a. FBL4, FBL5, FLR1)
  Promoter: human phosphoglycerate kinase (hPGK)
  Tag / fusion protein: mNeonGreen (C terminal on insert)
  Cloning method: Gateway Cloning
  Sequencing primers: 5′ cctataaaaataggcgtatc
Gene/Insert 2
  Gene/Insert name: T2A (alt name: Ribosomal skipping sequence)
  Insert size (bp): 63
Gene/Insert 3
  Gene/Insert name: mCherry
  Insert size (bp): 711
Resource information
  A portion of this plasmid was derived from a plasmid made by: We have ordered it from Vector Builder
Terms and licenses: Academic/Nonprofit Terms; Industry Terms: Not Available to Industry
How to cite: IronFistMUT. was a gift from Roland Malli (Addgene plasmid # 243008 ; http://n2t.net/addgene:243008 ; RRID:Addgene_243008)
