[The description below was written by a language model from this plasmid's Addgene catalogue record and pLannotate feature annotations shown in this document.]
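Description:
IronFistMUT is a 4,827 bp mammalian expression plasmid built on a commercially supplied VectorBuilder backbone by Gateway recombination, as shown by the attB4, attB1 and attB2 sites that flank the promoter and coding modules. It is propagated in bacteria through a high-copy ColE1/pUC-type origin and selected with ampicillin via the β-lactamase gene and its own promoter. No mammalian selection marker is annotated, so the plasmid appears suited to transient expression.

The payload is a single transcription unit driven by the human phosphoglycerate kinase (hPGK) promoter and terminated by an SV40 polyadenylation signal; the adjacent short large T antigen fragment is most likely just part of that SV40-derived region. The open reading frame begins with the hemerythrin-like domain of human FBXL5, the iron- and oxygen-sensing F-box protein involved in degradation of IRP2, fused at its C terminus to the green fluorescent protein mNeonGreen. A T2A ribosomal skipping peptide follows, then mCherry, so the two fluorescent proteins are translated from one mRNA but released as separate polypeptides. Based on the associated publication title, the parent reporter tracks intracellular labile iron through protein stability. Under that design, the green signal would report how much of the hemerythrin fusion persists, while mCherry would provide an expression reference for ratiometric normalisation.

This version carries six alanine substitutions in the hemerythrin-like domain (H15A, H57A, E58A, E61A, H126A and E130A) and is recorded as iron-binding deficient. It is therefore presumably intended as a control to show that responses of the intact IronFist sensor depend on iron binding.
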