Features (pLannotate 1.2.2; 13 found; start..end, strand, type, name):
      1..21      +  protein_bind   attB4: mutant version of attB; core recombination site for the Gateway® BP reaction BP Clonase™
     25..525     +  promoter       hPGK promoter: human phosphoglycerate kinase 1 promoter
    527..547     +  protein_bind   attB1: mutant version of attB; core recombination site for the Gateway® BP reaction BP Clonase™
    557..1036    +  CDS            FBXL5 (fragment): FBXL5_HUMAN - Also known as FBL4, FBL5, FLR1. Experimental evidence at protein level: Swiss-Prot protein existence level 1. Component of some SCF (SKP1-cullin-F-box) protein ligase complex that plays a central role in iron homeostasis by promoting the ubiquitination and subsequent degradation of IREB2/IRP2. Upon high iron and oxygen level, it specifically recognizes and binds IREB2/IRP2, promoting its ubiquitination and degradation by the proteasome. Promotes ubiquitination and subsequent degradation of DCTN1/p150-glued. From Homo sapiens (Human).
   1046..1750    +  CDS            mNeonGreen: mNeonGreen is a basic (constitutively fluorescent) green/yellow fluorescent protein published in 2013, derived from Branchiostoma lanceolatum. It is reported to be a very rapidly-maturing monomer with moderate acid sensitivity.
   1766..1819    +  CDS            T2A: 2A peptide from Thosea asigna virus capsid protein Eukaryotic ribosomes fail to insert a peptide bond between the Gly and Pro residues, yielding separate polypeptides.
   1820..2527    +  CDS            mCherry: mCherry is a basic (constitutively fluorescent) red fluorescent protein published in 2004, derived from Discosoma sp.. It is reported to be a very rapidly-maturing monomer with low acid sensitivity.
   2531..2555    -  protein_bind   attB2: mutant version of attB; recombination site for the Gateway® BP reaction BP Clonase™
   2584..2705    -  polyA_signal   SV40 poly(A) signal: SV40 polyadenylation signal
   2728..2796    -  CDS            large T antigen (fragment): large T antigen from SV40 (simian virus 40)
   2992..3580    -  rep_origin     ori: high-copy-number ColE1/pMB1/pBR322/pUC origin of replication
   3751..4611    -  CDS            AmpR: β-lactamase; bla; confers resistance to ampicillin, carbenicillin, and related antibiotics
   4612..4716    -  promoter       AmpR promoter: bla
>Addgene plasmid #243008 | IronFistMUT. | addgene full sequence | sequence record 486388 | Addgene NGS Result
CAACTTTGTATAGAAAAGTTGGGGTTGCGCCTTTTCCAAGGCAGCCCTGGGTTTGCGCAGGGACGCGGCT
GCTCTGGGCGTGGTTCCGGGAAACGCAGCGGCGCCGACCCTGGGTCTCGCACATTCTTCACGTCCGTTCG
CAGCGTCACCCGGATCTTCGCCGCTACCCTTGTGGGCCCCCCGGCGACGCTTCCTGCTCCGCCCCTAAGT
CGGGAAGGTTCCTTGCGGTTCGCGGCGTGCCGGACGTGACAAACGGAAGCCGCACGTCTCACTAGTACCC
TCGCAGACGGACAGCGCCAGGGAGCAATGGCAGCGCGCCGACCGCGATGGGCTGTGGCCAATAGCGGCTG
CTCAGCAGGGCGCGCCGAGAGCAGCGGCCGGGAAGGGGCGGTGCGGGAGGCGGGGTGTGGGGCGGTAGTG
TGGGCCCTGTTCCTGCCCGCGCGGTGTTCCGCATTCTGCAAGCCTCCGGAGCGCACGTCGGCAGTCGGCT
CCCTCGTTGACCGAATCACCGACCTCTCTCCCCAGGCAAGTTTGTACAAAAAAGCAGGCTGCCACCATGG
CGCCCTTTCCTGAAGAAGTGGACGTCTTCACCGCCCCAGCCTGGCGGATGAAGCAGCTGGTGGGGCTCTA
CTGCGACAAGCTTTCTAAAACCAATTTTTCCAACAACAACGATTTCCGTGCTCTTCTGCAGTCTTTGTAT
GCTACTTTCAAGGAGTTCAAAATGGCCGCCCAGATTGCCAATGAATACATTATTGGTTTGCTTCAACAAC
GCAGCCAGACCATTTATAATGTACATTCTGACAATAAACTCTCCGAGATGCTTAGCCTCTTTGAAAAGGG
ACTGAAGAATGTTAAGAATGAATATGAACAGTTAAATTATGCAAAACAACTGAAAGAGAGATTGGAGGCT
TTTACAAGAGATTTTCTTCCTGCCATGAAAGAGGCCGAGGAGGTTTTTCAGCCCATGTTAATGGAATATT
TTACCTATGAAGAGCTTAAGGATATTAAAAAGAAAGTGATTGCACAACACTGCTCTGGCGGCGGCGTGAG
TAAGGGGGAGGAAGATAACATGGCCTCACTTCCAGCGACTCACGAACTTCACATTTTTGGGTCCATCAAT
GGCGTGGATTTCGATATGGTAGGGCAAGGGACTGGCAACCCTAACGACGGTTACGAAGAACTCAATCTGA
AATCAACGAAAGGGGATTTGCAATTTTCCCCATGGATACTCGTCCCCCATATAGGCTATGGATTCCACCA
ATATCTGCCGTATCCAGACGGAATGTCTCCGTTTCAAGCCGCAATGGTAGACGGTAGCGGTTACCAGGTC
CACCGGACGATGCAATTCGAAGATGGGGCCTCCCTGACAGTAAATTATAGATATACCTATGAAGGGAGTC
ACATAAAGGGAGAAGCTCAGGTCAAAGGAACGGGTTTCCCGGCTGACGGACCGGTGATGACCAATTCACT
GACCGCCGCCGATTGGTGCCGCTCTAAAAAAACTTACCCAAATGATAAGACTATCATTTCAACTTTTAAA
TGGAGTTACACTACGGGGAATGGTAAGAGGTACAGGTCAACAGCCAGGACAACTTACACATTTGCCAAGC
CAATGGCGGCGAACTATTTGAAAAATCAGCCAATGTACGTTTTCCGAAAAACCGAATTGAAACATTCTAA
GACCGAGCTTAATTTCAAGGAATGGCAAAAAGCATTTACGGATGTGATGGGGATGGATGAGCTTTACAAG
GGTACCGGAAGCGGAGAGGGCAGGGGAAGTCTTCTAACATGCGGGGACGTGGAGGAAAATCCCGGCCCCA
TGGTCTCCAAAGGAGAGGAAGACAATATGGCCATTATCAAAGAGTTTATGCGATTTAAAGTGCACATGGA
GGGAAGCGTCAACGGGCATGAGTTTGAGATTGAGGGGGAAGGAGAGGGAAGACCTTATGAAGGGACCCAG
ACTGCCAAACTGAAAGTCACCAAGGGCGGACCCCTGCCATTTGCTTGGGACATTCTGAGCCCACAATTCA
TGTATGGGTCCAAAGCCTATGTTAAACACCCGGCAGACATACCTGACTACCTCAAGCTCTCCTTTCCTGA
GGGGTTTAAATGGGAGAGGGTGATGAACTTTGAAGATGGAGGCGTCGTGACAGTAACTCAGGATAGCAGC
CTGCAAGACGGGGAGTTTATTTACAAGGTTAAATTGCGCGGAACCAACTTTCCCAGCGATGGACCCGTGA
TGCAGAAGAAAACAATGGGCTGGGAAGCATCATCCGAAAGAATGTATCCCGAAGATGGCGCGTTGAAGGG
GGAAATCAAACAAAGGCTCAAGTTGAAAGATGGAGGGCACTATGACGCTGAGGTCAAAACCACGTACAAG
GCTAAAAAACCGGTACAACTGCCCGGAGCATATAATGTTAATATTAAGCTGGACATCACCAGCCACAATG
AGGATTACACAATAGTGGAACAGTATGAAAGAGCCGAGGGAAGACACTCAACTGGGGGCATGGATGAACT
GTATAAATAAACCCAGCTTTCTTGTACAAAGTGGTGATGGCCGGCCGCTTCGAGCAGACATGATAAGATA
CATTGATGAGTTTGGACAAACCACAACTAGAATGCAGTGAAAAAAATGCTTTATTTGTGAAATTTGTGAT
GCTATTGCTTTATTTGTAACCATTATAAGCTGCAATAAACAAGTTAACAACAACAATTGCATTCATTTTA
TGTTTCAGGTTCAGGGGGAGGTGTGGGAGGTTTTTTAAAGCAAGTAAAACCTCTACAAATGTGGTAGCGG
CCGCGGCGCTCTTCCGCTTCCTCGCTCACTGACTCGCTGCGCTCGGTCGTTCGGCTGCGGCGAGCGGTAT
CAGCTCACTCAAAGGCGGTAATACGGTTATCCACAGAATCAGGGGATAACGCAGGAAAGAACATGTGAGC
AAAAGGCCAGCAAAAGGCCAGGAACCGTAAAAAGGCCGCGTTGCTGGCGTTTTTCCATAGGCTCCGCCCC
CCTGACGAGCATCACAAAAATCGACGCTCAAGTCAGAGGTGGCGAAACCCGACAGGACTATAAAGATACC
AGGCGTTTCCCCCTGGAAGCTCCCTCGTGCGCTCTCCTGTTCCGACCCTGCCGCTTACCGGATACCTGTC
CGCCTTTCTCTCTTCGGGAAGCGTGGCGCTTTCTCATAGCTCACGCTGTAGGTATCTCAGTTCGGTGTAG
GTCGTTCGCTCCAAGCTGGGCTGTGTGCACGAACCCCCCGTTCAGCCCGACCGCTGCGCCTTATCCGGTA
ACTATCGTCTTGAGTCCAACCCGGTAAGACACGACTTATCGCCACTGGCAGCAGCCACTGGTAACAGGAT
TAGCAGAGCGAGGTATGTAGGCGGTGCTACAGAGTTCTTGAAGTGGTGGCCTAACTACGGCTACACTAGA
AGAACAGTATTTGGTATCTGCGCTCTGCTGAAGCCAGTTACCTTCGGAAAAAGAGTTGGTAGCTCTTGAT
CCGGCAAACAAACCACCGCTGGTAGCGGTGGTTTTTTTGTTTGCAAGCAGCAGATTACGCGCAGAAAAAA
AGGATCTCAAGAAGATCCTTTGATCTTTTCTACGGGGTCTGACGCTCAGTGGAACGAAAACTCACGTTAA
GGGATTTTGGTCATGAGATTATCAAAAAGGATCTTCACCTAGATCCTTTTAAATTAAAAATGAAGTTTTA
AATCAATCTAAAGTATATATGAGTAAACTTGGTCTGACAGTTACCAATGCTTAATCAGTGAGGCACCTAT
CTCAGCGATCTGTCTATTTCGTTCATCCATAGTTGCCTGACTCCCCGTCGTGTAGATAACTACGATACGG
GAGGGCTTACCATCTGGCCCCAGTGCTGCAATGATACCGCGAGACCCACGCTCACCGGCTCCAGATTTAT
CAGCAATAAACCAGCCAGCCGGAAGGGCCGAGCGCAGAAGTGGTCCTGCAACTTTATCCGCCTCCATCCA
GTCTATTAATTGTTGCCGGGAAGCTAGAGTAAGTAGTTCGCCAGTTAATAGTTTGCGCAACGTTGTTGCC
ATTGCTACAGGCATCGTGGTGTCACGCTCGTCGTTTGGTATGGCTTCATTCAGCTCCGGTTCCCAACGAT
CAAGGCGAGTTACATGATCCCCCATGTTGTGCAAAAAAGCGGTTAGCTCCTTCGGTCCTCCGATCGTTGT
CAGAAGTAAGTTGGCCGCAGTGTTATCACTCATGGTTATGGCAGCACTGCATAATTCTCTTACTGTCATG
CCATCCGTAAGATGCTTTTCTGTGACTGGTGAGTACTCAACCAAGTCATTCTGAGAATAGTGTATGCGGC
GACCGAGTTGCTCTTGCCCGGCGTCAATACGGGATAATACCGCGCCACATAGCAGAACTTTAAAAGTGCT
CATCATTGGAAAACGTTCTTCGGGGCGAAAACTCTCAAGGATCTTACCGCTGTTGAGATCCAGTTCGATG
TAACCCACTCGTGCACCCAACTGATCTTCAGCATCTTTTACTTTCACCAGCGTTTCTGGGTGAGCAAAAA
CAGGAAGGCAAAATGCCGCAAAAAAGGGAATAAGGGCGACACGGAAATGTTGAATACTCATACTCTTCCT
TTTTCAATATTATTGAAGCATTTATCAGGGTTATTGTCTCATGAGCGGATACATATTTGAATGTATTTAG
AAAAATAAACAAATAGGGGTTCCGCGCACATTTCCCCGAAAAGTGCCACCTGACGTCTAAGAAACCATTA
TTATCATGACATTAACCTATAAAAATAGGCGTATCACGAGGCCCTTTCGTCGGCGCGCCGCGGCCGC
